Addgene plasmid #173267: RVD-AG8
Purpose: One-step assembly of custom RVD arrays to construct DdCBE, TALE, etc.
Depositing lab: Bin Shen. Depositing organization: Nanjing Medical University. Publication: Precision modeling of mitochondrial diseases in zebrafish via DdCBE-mediated mtDNA base editing. Guo J, Zhang X, Chen X, Sun H, Dai Y, Wang J, Qian X, Tan L, Lou X, Shen B. Cell Discov. 2021 Sep 3;7(1):78. doi: 10.1038/s41421-021-00307-9. PubMed 34480028.
Backbone
  Vector backbone: TetR T vector
  Vector type: Unspecified
Growth in bacteria
  Bacterial resistance: Tetracycline, 10 μg/mL
  Growth temperature: 37°C
  Growth strain: DH5alpha
  Copy number: High Copy
Gene/Insert
  Gene/Insert name: NI-NN dimer RVD at Position8
  Species: Synthetic
  Mutation: no
  Cloning method: Restriction Enzyme; 5′ cloning site Unknown (unknown if destroyed)
Terms and licenses: Academic/Nonprofit Terms; Industry Terms: Not Available to Industry
Depositor comments: RVD is inserted into TA site of TetR T vector
How to cite: RVD-AG8 was a gift from Bin Shen (Addgene plasmid # 173267 ; http://n2t.net/addgene:173267 ; RRID:Addgene_173267)
