[The description below was written by a language model from this plasmid's Addgene catalogue record and pLannotate feature annotations shown in this document.]
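Description:
RVD-AG8 is a small (about 2.6 kb) bacterial module plasmid belonging to a library of pre-made TALE repeat units used for one-step assembly of custom repeat-variable diresidue (RVD) arrays. Its synthetic insert is a dimer of two TALE repeats carrying the RVDs NI and NN, which by the standard TALE code recognise adenine and guanine respectively (hence "AG"), and it is designated for position 8 in the ordered assembly scheme. According to the depositor, the dimer was placed into the TA cloning site of a tetracycline-resistant T vector. The record does not identify the flanking cloning sites or the enzymes used to release the module, and the automated feature annotation does not mark the RVD insert itself.

The annotated features describe only the backbone: a high-copy ColE1/pUC-type origin for propagation in E. coli, and a tetracycline efflux gene (TcR) spanning the sequence origin and driven by its tet promoter, which provides selection. Using tetracycline selection for the module plasmids would typically allow them to be counterselected against a destination vector carrying a different marker, although the record does not spell this out. A short T7 promoter, a small kanamycin-resistance fragment and a short RSF origin fragment are also detected. These appear to be non-functional remnants of vector construction or partial matches rather than working elements.

The plasmid has no expression function of its own. It serves as a building block that is combined with modules for other positions to build DNA-binding arrays for TALE-based tools, notably DdCBE mitochondrial DNA base editors, which the associated work applied to modelling mitochondrial diseases in zebrafish.
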