Features (pLannotate 1.2.2; 6 found; start..end, strand, type, name):
    407..435     -  promoter       tet promoter: E. coli promoter for tetracycline efflux protein gene
    451..490     +  rep_origin     RSF ori (fragment): Plasmids containing the RSF 1030 origin of replication can be propagated in E. coli cells that contain additional plasmids with compatible origins.
    562..1150    -  rep_origin     ori: high-copy-number ColE1/pMB1/pBR322/pUC origin of replication
   1576..1594    +  promoter       T7 promoter: promoter for bacteriophage T7 RNA polymerase
   1597..1671    -  CDS            KanR (fragment): aminoglycoside phosphotransferase; aphA-3; confers resistance to kanamycin
   1769..359     -  CDS            TcR (across the origin): tetracycline efflux protein; tet; confers resistance to tetracycline
>Addgene plasmid #173267 | RVD-AG8 | addgene full sequence | sequence record 353347 | Addgene NGS Result
ATATAGGCGCCAGCAACCGCACCTGTGGCGCCGGTGATGCCGGCCACGATGCGTCCGGCGTAGAGAATCC
ACAGGACGGGTGTGGTCGCCATGATCGCGTAGTCGATAGTGGCTCCAAGTAGCGAAGCGAGCAGGACTGG
GCGGCGGCCAAAGCGGTCGGACAGTGCTCCGAGAACGGGTGCGCATAGAAATTGCATCAACGCATATAGC
GCTAGCAGCACGCCATAGTGACTGGCGATGCTGTCGGAATGGACGATATCCCGCAAGAGGCCCGGCAGTA
CCGGCATAACCAAGCCTATGCCTACAGCATCCAGGGTGACGGTGCCGAGGATGACGATGAGCGCATTGTT
AGATTTCATACACGGTGCCTGACTGCGTTAGCAATTTAACTGTGATAAACTACCGCATTAAAGCTAATCG
ATGATAAGCTGTCAAACATGAGAATTAATTCATGTTCTTTCCTGCGTTATCCCCTGATTCTGTGGATAAC
GCAGGAAAGAACATGTGAGCAAAAGGCCAGCAAAAGGCCAGGAACCGTAAAAAGGCCGCGTTGCTGGCGT
TTTTCCATAGGCTCCGCCCCCCTGACGAGCATCACAAAAATCGACGCTCAAGTCAGAGGTGGCGAAACCC
GACAGGACTATAAAGATACCAGGCGTTTCCCCCTGGAAGCTCCCTCGTGCGCTCTCCTGTTCCGACCCTG
CCGCTTACCGGATACCTGTCCGCCTTTCTCCCTTCGGGAAGCGTGGCGCTTTCTCATAGCTCACGCTGTA
GGTATCTCAGTTCGGTGTAGGTCGTTCGCTCCAAGCTGGGCTGTGTGCACGAACCCCCCGTTCAGCCCGA
CCGCTGCGCCTTATCCGGTAACTATCGTCTTGAGTCCAACCCGGTAAGACACGACTTATCGCCACTGGCA
GCAGCCACTGGTAACAGGATTAGCAGAGCGAGGTATGTAGGCGGTGCTACAGAGTTCTTGAAGTGGTGGC
CTAACTACGGCTACACTAGAAGAACAGTATTTGGTATCTGCGCTCTGCTGAAGCCAGTTACCTTCGGAAA
AAGAGTTGGTAGCTCTTGATCCGGCAAACAAACCACCGCTGGTAGCGGTGGTTTTTTTGTTTGCAAGCAG
CAGATTACGCGCAGAAAAAAAGGATCTCAAGAAGATCCTTTGATCTTTTCTACGGGGTCTGACGCTCAGT
GGAACGACGCGTAACTCACGTTAAGGGATTTTGGTCATGGGTGGCTCGACCAGATATGGTCTCAGGAAGC
AATCGCTACAACTTGCTCCGGAGTCAGACCGTGGGCTTGACAGAGAACTGGCAGTAGGCGCTGTACGGTT
TCAAGAGCCTGTTTGCCACCATTGTTACTAGCAATCGCTACAACTTGATCTGGGGTGAGTCCGTGGGCTT
GACAGAGAACTGGAAGGAGGCGCTGAACCGTCTCAAGAGCCTGTTTGCCACCAATATTACTTCGAGACCA
GCTTTGGTCTAGAGGAGGCATGATGATATATTTTTATCTTGTGCAATGTAACATCAGAGATTTTGAGACA
CGGGCCAGAGCTGCCAGGAAACAGCTATGACCATGTAATACGACTCACTATAGGGGATATTTTATTTTCT
CCCAATCAGGCTTGATCCCCAGTAAGTCAAAAAATAGCTCGACATACTGTTCTTCCCCGATCAAGGGTTG
GTTTGCGCATTCACAGTTCTCCGCAAGAATTGATTGGCTCCAATTCTTGGAGTGGTGAATCCGTTAGCGA
GGTGCCGCCGGCTTCCATTCAGGTCGAGGTGGCCCGGCTCCATGCACCGCGACGCAACGCGGGGAGGCAG
ACAAGGTATAGGGCGGCGCCTACAATCCATGCCAACCCGTTCCATGTGCTCGCCGAGGCGGCATAAATCG
CCGTGACGATCAGCGGTCCAATGATCGAAGTTAGGCTGGTAAGAGCCGCGAGCGATCCTTGAAGCTGTCC
CTGATGGTCGTCATCTACCTGCCTGGACAGCATGGCCTGCAACGCGGGCATCCCGATGCCGCCGGAAGCG
AGAAGAATCATAATGGGGAAGGCCATCCAGCCTCGCGTCGCGAACGCCAGCAAGACGTAGCCCAGCGCGT
CGGCCGCCATGCCGGCGATAATGGCCTGCTTCTCGCCGAAACGTTTGGTGGCGGGACCAGTGACGAAGGC
TTGAGCGAGGGCGTGCAAGATTCCGAATACCGCAAGCGACAGGCCGATCATCGTCGCGCTCCAGCGAAAG
CGGTCCTCGCCGAAAATGACCCAGAGCGCTGCCGGCACCTGTCCTACGAGTTGCATGATAAAGAAGACAG
TCATAAGTGCGGCGACGATAGTCATGCCCCGCGCCCACCGGAAGGAGCTGACTGGGTTGAAGGCTCTCAA
GGGCATGGGTCGGCGCTCTCCCTTATGCGACTCCTGCATTAGGAAGCAGCCCAGTAGTAGGTTGAGGCCG
TTGAGCACCGCCGCCGCAAGGAATGGTGCATGTAAGGAGATGGCGCCCAACAGTCCCCCGGCCACGGGGC
CTGCCACCATACCCACGCCGAAACAAGCGCTCATGAGCCCGAAGTGGCGAGCCCGATCTTCCCCATCGGT
GATGTCGGCG
