>Addgene plasmid #173267 | RVD-AG8 | depositor partial sequence | sequence record 336222 | RVD flanked by two Bsa I sites
GGTCTCGAAGTAATATTGGTGGCAAACAGGCTCTTGAGACGGTTCAGCGCCTCCTTCCAGTTCTCTGTCA
AGCCCACGGACTCACCCCAGATCAAGTTGTAGCGATTGCTAGTAACAATGGTGGCAAACAGGCTCTTGAA
ACCGTACAGCGCCTACTGCCAGTTCTCTGTCAAGCCCACGGTCTGACTCCGGAGCAAGTTGTAGCGATTG
CTTCCTGAGACC
